Addgene plasmid #147437: pAc5.1B-lambdaN-HA-DmPop2a-C80EL84E-dsRNAres-V5His6_R
Purpose: Insect Expression of DmPop2a-C80EL84E-dsRNAres
Depositing lab: Elisa Izaurralde. Depositing organization: Max Planck Institute for Developmental Biology. Publication: NOT10 and C2orf29/NOT11 form a conserved module of the CCR4-NOT complex that docks onto the NOT1 N-terminal domain. Bawankar P, Loh B, Wohlbold L, Schmidt S, Izaurralde E. RNA Biol. 2013 Feb;10(2):228-44. doi: 10.4161/rna.23018. Epub 2013 Jan 9. PubMed 23303381.
Backbone
  Vector backbone: Unknown
  Vector type: Insect Expression
Growth in bacteria
  Bacterial resistance: Ampicillin, 100 μg/mL
  Growth temperature: 37°C
  Growth strain: DH5alpha
  Copy number: Low Copy
Gene/Insert
  Gene/Insert name: DmPop2a-C80EL84E-dsRNAres
  Species: D. melanogaster (fly)
  Entrez Gene: Pop2 (a.k.a. Dmel_CG5684, CAF1, CG5684, CNOT7, Caf1, Dmel\CG5684, POP2, pop2)
  Cloning method: Unknown
Terms and licenses: Academic/Nonprofit Terms; Industry Terms: Not Available to Industry
Depositor comments: ORF extracted from CG5684-Pa; NM_140281.2, with one non silent mutation I164F; the annotated variations were found in two different clones from 2 independent experiments. Plasmids from this collection were made available to the research community and donated after the lab closed. Please note that the sequence provided by the depositing laboratory may be theoretical/predicted or based on Sanger sequencing results. There may be discrepancies between sequencing results obtained by Addgene and the depositor sequence. If an Addgene verified sequence is not available, please contact before placing your order to request that our lab fully sequence the plasmid.
How to cite: pAc5.1B-lambdaN-HA-DmPop2a-C80EL84E-dsRNAres-V5His6_R was a gift from Elisa Izaurralde (Addgene plasmid # 147437 ; http://n2t.net/addgene:147437 ; RRID:Addgene_147437)
