[The description below was written by a language model from this plasmid's Addgene catalogue record and pLannotate feature annotations shown in this document.]
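Description:
pAc5.1B-lambdaN-HA-DmPop2a-C80EL84E-dsRNAres-V5His6_R is a 6.4 kb insect-cell expression plasmid. The catalogue lists the backbone as unknown, although the name points to a pAc5.1B-type vector, which fits the annotated features. It is maintained in E. coli through a ColE1/pUC-type origin and selected with ampicillin via the bla gene and its promoter. The record describes it as low copy, whereas the origin annotation is of a high-copy type. A tetracycline-resistance fragment and a small piece of SV40 large T antigen are also annotated; these appear to be non-functional backbone remnants.

Expression is driven by the Drosophila actin 5C promoter, a strong constitutive promoter in fly cell lines. The open reading frame begins with a fragment of the bacteriophage lambda N protein, the short peptide that binds boxB RNA hairpins, followed by an HA epitope. Next comes Drosophila melanogaster Pop2 (CAF1, the orthologue of human CNOT7), a catalytic deadenylase subunit of the CCR4-NOT complex. A V5 tag lies downstream, and the name also indicates a His6 tag, though this is not annotated and the record does not say whether these C-terminal tags are read in frame. An SV40 polyadenylation signal follows the cassette.

The insert carries the C80E and L84E substitutions, whose functional effect is not stated, plus a depositor-noted I164F change relative to the reference transcript. The "dsRNAres" label indicates a coding sequence altered to escape dsRNA-mediated knockdown. That design suits complementation experiments in cells depleted of endogenous Pop2, while the lambdaN fusion allows tethering of the protein to boxB-containing reporter mRNAs.
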