Features (pLannotate 1.2.2; 11 found; start..end, strand, type, name):
     56..2568    +  promoter       Ac5 promoter: Drosophila melanogaster actin 5C promoter
   2588..2653    +  CDS            N (fragment): REGN_LAMBD - Experimental evidence at protein level: Swiss-Prot protein existence level 1. Plays a role as a transcriptional antitermination factor that allows the virus to initiate its lytic phase. Activates expression of the delayed viral early genes by modifying host RNA polymerase (RNAP) into a form that is resistant to termination signals. This antitermination function requires the host NusA protein which serves to stabilize the interaction between antitermination protein N and host RNA polymerase. From Escherichia phage lambda (Bacteriophage lambda).
   2678..2704    +  CDS            3xHA (fragment): three tandem HA epitope tags
   2810..3583    +  CDS            CNOT7 (fragment): CNOT7_HUMAN - Also known as CAF1. Experimental evidence at protein level: Swiss-Prot protein existence level 1. Has 3'-5' poly(A) exoribonuclease activity for synthetic poly(A) RNA substrate. Its function seems to be partially redundant with that of CNOT8. Catalytic component of the CCR4-NOT complex which is one of the major cellular mRNA deadenylases and is linked to various cellular processes including bulk mRNA degradation, miRNA-mediated repression, translational repression during translational initiation and general transcription regulation. During miRNA-mediated repression the complex se
   3659..3700    +  CDS            V5 tag: epitope tag from simian virus 5
   3800..3934    -  polyA_signal   SV40 poly(A) signal: SV40 polyadenylation signal
   3957..4041    -  CDS            large T antigen (fragment): large T antigen from SV40 (simian virus 40)
   4042..4512    +  CDS            TcR (fragment): tetracycline efflux protein; tet; confers resistance to tetracycline
   4556..5144    -  rep_origin     ori: high-copy-number ColE1/pMB1/pBR322/pUC origin of replication
   5315..6175    -  CDS            AmpR: β-lactamase; bla; confers resistance to ampicillin, carbenicillin, and related antibiotics
   6176..6280    -  promoter       AmpR promoter: bla
>Addgene plasmid #147437 | pAc5.1B-lambdaN-HA-DmPop2a-C80EL84E-dsRNAres-V5His6_R | depositor full sequence | sequence record 289884 | Full Sequence
CTTCAAGGAATTAATTCTATATTCTAAAAACACAAATGATACTTCTAAAAAAAATCATGAATGGCATCAA
CTCTGAATCAAATCTTTGCAGATGCACCTACTTCTCATTTCCACTGTCACATCATTTTTCCAGATCTCGC
TGCCTGTTATGTGGCCCACAAACCAAGACACGTTTTATGGCCATTAAAGCTGGCTGATCGTCGCCAAACA
CCAAATACATATCAATATGTACATTCGAGAAAGAAGCGATCAAAGAAGCGTCTTCGGGCGAGTAGGAGAA
TGCGGAGGAGAAGGAGAACGAGCTGATCTAGTATCTCTCCACAATCCAATGCCAACTGACCAACTGGCCA
TATTCGGAGCAATTTGAAGCCAATTTCCATCGCCTGGCGATCGCTCCATTCTTGGCTATATGTTTTTCAC
CGTTCCCGGGGCCATTTTCAAAGACTCGTCGGTAAGATAAGATTGTGTCACTCGCTGTCTCTCTTCATTT
GTCGAAGAATGCTGAGGAATTTCGCGATGACGTCGGCGAGTATTTTGAAGAATGAGAATAATTTGTATTT
ATACGAAAATCAGTTAGTGGAATTTTCTACAAAAACATGTTATCTATAGATAATTTTGTTGCAAAATATG
TTGACTATGACAAAGATTGTATGTATATACCTTTAATGTATTCTCATTTTCTTATGTATTTATAATGGCA
ATGATGATACTGATGATATTTTAAGATGATGCCAGACCACAGGCTGATTTCTGCGTCTTTTGCCGAACGC
AGTGCATGTGCGGTTGTTGTTTTTTGGAATAGTTTCAATTTTCGGACTGTCCGCTTTGATTTCAGTTTCT
TGGCTTATTCAAAAAGCAAAGTAAAGCCAAAAAAGCGAGATGGCAATACCAAATGCGGCAAAACGGTAGT
GGAAGGAAAGGGGTGCGGGGCAGCGGAAGGAAGGGTGGGGCGGGGCGTGGCGGGGTCTGTGGCTGGGCGC
GACGTCACCGACGTTGGAGCCACTCCTTTGACCATGTGTGCGTGTGTGTATTATTCGTGTCTCGCCACTC
GCCGGTTGTTTTTTTCTTTTTATCTCGCTCTCTCTAGCGCCATCTCGTACGCATGCTCAACGCACCGCAT
GTTGCCGTGTCCTTTATGCGTCATTTTGGCTCGAAATAGGCAATTATTTAAACAAAGATTAGTCAACGAA
AACGCTAAAATAAATAAGTCTACAATATGGTTACTTATTGCCATGTGTGTGCAGCCAACGATAGCAACAA
AAGCAACAACACAGTGGCTTTCCCTCTTTCACTTTTTGTTTGCAAGCGCGTGCGAGCAAGACGGCACGAC
CGGCAAACGCAATTACGCTGACAAAGAGCAGACGAAGTTTTGGCCGAAAAACATCAAGGCGCCTGATACG
AATGCATTTGCAATAACAATTGCGATATTTAATATTGTTTATGAAGCTGTTTGACTTCAAAACACACAAA
AAAAAAAATAAAACAAATTATTTGAAAGAGAATTAGGAATCGGACAGCTTATCGTTACGGGCTAACAGCA
CACCGAGACGAAATAGCTTACCTGACGTCACAGCCTCTGGAAGAACTGCCGCCAAGCAGAGAGAGAGAGA
AAAAGAGGGAGAGCAGCTTAGACCGCATGTGCTTGTGTGTGAGGCGTCTCTCTCTTCGTCTCCTGTTTGC
GCAAACGCATAGACTGCACTGAGAAAATCGATTACCTATTTTTTATGAATGAATATTTGCACTATTACTA
TTCAAAACTATTAAGATAGCAATCACATTCAATAGCCAAATACTATACCACCTGAGCGATGCAACGAAAT
GATCAATTTGAGCAAAAATGCTGCATATTTAGGACGGCATCATTATAGAAATGCTTCTTGCTGTGTACTT
TTCTCTCGTCTGGCAGCTGTTTCGCCGTTATTGTTAAAACCGGCTTAAGTTAGGTGTGTTTTCTACGACT
AGTGATGCCCCTACTAGAAGATGTGTGTTGCACAAATGTCCCTGAATAACCAATTTGAAGTGCAGATAGC
AGTAAACGTAAGCTAATATGAATATTATTTAACTGTAATGTTTTAATATCGCTGGACATTACTAATAAAC
CCACTATAAACACATGTACATATGTATGTTTTGGCATACAATGAGTAGTTGGGGAAAAAATGTGTAAAAG
CACCGTGACCATCACAGCATAAAGATAACCAGCTGAAGTATCGAATATGAGTAACCCCCAAATTGAATCA
CATGCCGCAACTGATAGGACCCATGGAAGTACACTCTTCATGGCGATATACAAGACACACACAAGCACGA
ACACCCAGTTGCGGAGGAAATTCTCCGTAAATGAAAACCCAATCGGCGAACAATTCATACCCATATATGG
TAAAAGTTTTGAACGCGACTTGAGAGCGGAGAGCATTGCGGCTGATAAGGTTTTAGCGCTAAGCGGGCTT
TATAAAACGGGCTGCGGGACCAGTTTTCATATCACTACCGTTTGAGTTCTTGTGCTGTGTGGATACTCCT
CCCGACACAAAGCCGCTCCATCAGCCAGCAGTCGTCTAATCCAGAGACCCCGGATCGGGGTACCAACATG
GACGCACAAACACGACGACGTGAGCGTCGCGCTGAGAAACAAGCTCAATGGAAAGCTGCAAACGGTGGAT
CTCCTCCACATATGGCTTACCCATACGATGTTCCAGATTACGCTCCTCCAAGCTTGAATTCTGCAGATAT
CATGAAGTGGACCATGCCGAGCGCTATTAGCGGAGCCCCCCACGCTCATATCCCGTCCAATGAAGAATGT
GGAATTCGTGACGTCTGGAAACAGAATTTGGAAGAAGAATTTCGTACGATCCGCAAGGTCGTCCAAAAAT
ATCATTACGTCGCTATGGATACGGAATTCCCCGGAGTCGTCGCCCGCCCCGTGGGAGAATTTCGTAGCAC
CGCCGATTACCACTATCAATTGTTGCGTGAGAACGTGGACGAGTTGCGCATCATTCAGCTGGGACTGACG
TTTATGGATGATGACGGCAAAACCCCCCCGGGATATAGCACGTGGCAATTTAATTTTAAATTCAATTTGT
CCGAAGATATGTACGCCCAAGATAGCATTGACTTGTTGCAAAATAGCGGCATCCAATTTAAAAAACATGA
AGAAGACGGAATTGACCCGATTGATTTTGCTGAGTTGTTGATGTCCTCGGGAATTGTCTTGGTCGAGAAT
TTTAAATGGTTGTGTTTTCATAGCGGATATGACTTCGGATATCTGCTGAAATTGCTGACGGACCAAAATT
TGCCGCCCGATGAGTCGGAGTTCTTTGACTTGTTGCATATTTATTTCCCGAATATTTTTGATATTAAATA
CTTGATGAAAAGCTGTAAAAATTTGAAGGGAGGATTGCAAGAAGTGGCTGACCAATTGGAGTTGCGCCGT
GTCGGACCGCAACACCAAGCTGGAAGCGACGCCTTGTTGACCGGAATGGCTTTTTTTAAGATGCGTGAGA
TGTTCTTCGAGGACAACATCGACCATGCGAAGTACTCCGGACACCTGTACGGCCTGGGTACCTCCTTCAT
TGTCAATGGCACCAACTTCCACGACAGCAACGGTGAGACGAACAGCGCTTCAGGCGGCCGCTCGAGTCTA
GAGGGCCCGCGGTTCGAAGGTAAGCCTATCCCTAACCCTCTCCTCGGTCTCGATTCTACGCGTACCGGTC
ATCATCACCATCACCATTGAGTTTAAACCCGCTGATCAGCCTCGACTGTGCCTTCTAAGGCCTGAGCTCG
CTGATCAGCCTCGATCGAGGATCCAGACATGATAAGATACATTGATGAGTTTGGACAAACCACAACTAGA
ATGCAGTGAAAAAAATGCTTTATTTGTGAAATTTGTGATGCTATTGCTTTATTTGTAACCATTATAAGCT
GCAATAAACAAGTTAACAACAACAATTGCATTCATTTTATGTTTCAGGTTCAGGGGGAGGTGTGGGAGGT
TTTTTAAAGCAAGTAAAACCTCTACAAATGTGGTATGGCTGATTATGATCAGTCGACCGATGCCCTTGAG
AGCCTTCAACCCAGTCAGCTCCTTCCGGTGGGCGCGGGGCATGACTATCGTCGCCGCACTTATGACTGTC
TTCTTTATCATGCAACTCGTAGGACAGGTGCCGGCAGCGCTCTGGGTCATTTTCGGCGAGGACCGCTTTC
GCTGGAGCGCGACGATGATCGGCCTGTCGCTTGCGGTATTCGGAATCTTGCACGCCCTCGCTCAAGCCTT
CGTCACTGGTCCCGCCACCAAACGTTTCGGCGAGAAGCAGGCCATTATCGCCGGCATGGCGGCCGACGCG
CTGGGCTACGTCTTGCTGGCGTTCGCGACGCGAGGCTGGATGGCCTTCCCCATTATGATTCTTCTCGCTT
CCGGCGGCATCGGGATGCCCGCGTTGCAGGCCATGCTGTCCAGGCAGGTAGATGACGACCATCAGGGACA
GCTTCAAGGATCGCTCGCGGCTCTTACCAGCCAGCAAAAGGCCAGGAACCGTAAAAAGGCCGCGTTGCTG
GCGTTTTTCCATAGGCTCCGCCCCCCTGACGAGCATCACAAAAATCGACGCTCAAGTCAGAGGTGGCGAA
ACCCGACAGGACTATAAAGATACCAGGCGTTTCCCCCTGGAAGCTCCCTCGTGCGCTCTCCTGTTCCGAC
CCTGCCGCTTACCGGATACCTGTCCGCCTTTCTCCCTTCGGGAAGCGTGGCGCTTTCTCAATGCTCACGC
TGTAGGTATCTCAGTTCGGTGTAGGTCGTTCGCTCCAAGCTGGGCTGTGTGCACGAACCCCCCGTTCAGC
CCGACCGCTGCGCCTTATCCGGTAACTATCGTCTTGAGTCCAACCCGGTAAGACACGACTTATCGCCACT
GGCAGCAGCCACTGGTAACAGGATTAGCAGAGCGAGGTATGTAGGCGGTGCTACAGAGTTCTTGAAGTGG
TGGCCTAACTACGGCTACACTAGAAGGACAGTATTTGGTATCTGCGCTCTGCTGAAGCCAGTTACCTTCG
GAAAAAGAGTTGGTAGCTCTTGATCCGGCAAACAAACCACCGCTGGTAGCGGTGGTTTTTTTGTTTGCAA
GCAGCAGATTACGCGCAGAAAAAAAGGATCTCAAGAAGATCCTTTGATCTTTTCTACGGGGTCTGACGCT
CAGTGGAACGAAAACTCACGTTAAGGGATTTTGGTCATGAGATTATCAAAAAGGATCTTCACCTAGATCC
TTTTAAATTAAAAATGAAGTTTTAAATCAATCTAAAGTATATATGAGTAAACTTGGTCTGACAGTTACCA
ATGCTTAATCAGTGAGGCACCTATCTCAGCGATCTGTCTATTTCGTTCATCCATAGTTGCCTGACTCCCC
GTCGTGTAGATAACTACGATACGGGAGGGCTTACCATCTGGCCCCAGTGCTGCAATGATACCGCGAGACC
CACGCTCACCGGCTCCAGATTTATCAGCAATAAACCAGCCAGCCGGAAGGGCCGAGCGCAGAAGTGGTCC
TGCAACTTTATCCGCCTCCATCCAGTCTATTAATTGTTGCCGGGAAGCTAGAGTAAGTAGTTCGCCAGTT
AATAGTTTGCGCAACGTTGTTGCCATTGCTGCAGGCATCGTGGTGTCACGCTCGTCGTTTGGTATGGCTT
CATTCAGCTCCGGTTCCCAACGATCAAGGCGAGTTACATGATCCCCCATGTTGTGCAAAAAAGCGGTTAG
CTCCTTCGGTCCTCCGATCGTTGTCAGAAGTAAGTTGGCCGCAGTGTTATCACTCATGGTTATGGCAGCA
CTGCATAATTCTCTTACTGTCATGCCATCCGTAAGATGCTTTTCTGTGACTGGTGAGTACTCAACCAAGT
CATTCTGAGAATAGTGTATGCGGCGACCGAGTTGCTCTTGCCCGGCGTCAACACGGGATAATACCGCGCC
ACATAGCAGAACTTTAAAAGTGCTCATCATTGGAAAACGTTCTTCGGGGCGAAAACTCTCAAGGATCTTA
CCGCTGTTGAGATCCAGTTCGATGTAACCCACTCGTGCACCCAACTGATCTTCAGCATCTTTTACTTTCA
CCAGCGTTTCTGGGTGAGCAAAAACAGGAAGGCAAAATGCCGCAAAAAAGGGAATAAGGGCGACACGGAA
ATGTTGAATACTCATACTCTTCCTTTTTCAATATTATTGAAGCATTTATCAGGGTTATTGTCTCATGAGC
GGATACATATTTGAATGTATTTAGAAAAATAAACAAATAGGGGTTCCGCGCACATTTCCCCGAAAAGTGC
CACCTGACGTCTAAGAAACCATTATTATCATGACATTAACCTATAAAAATAGGCGTATCACGAGGCCCTT
TCGT
